Addgene plasmid #160686: pEG BacMam C term 3C eGFP StrepII
Purpose: (Empty Backbone) Vector optimized for use in screening assays, as well as for efficient production of baculovirus and robust expression of the target protein
Depositing lab: Eric Gouaux. Depositing organization: Oregon Health & Science University. Publication: Screening and large-scale expression of membrane proteins in mammalian cells for structural studies. Goehring A, Lee CH, Wang KH, Michel JC, Claxton DP, Baconguis I, Althoff T, Fischer S, Garcia KC, Gouaux E. Nat Protoc. 2014 Nov;9(11):2574-85. doi: 10.1038/nprot.2014.173. Epub 2014 Oct 9. PubMed 25299155.
Backbone
  Vector backbone: pEG BacMam
  Modifications to backbone: pEG BacMam C terminus tagged with 3C eGFP StrepII
  Vector type: Mammalian Expression
  Promoter: CMV
  Tag / fusion protein: 3C eGFP StrepII (C terminal on backbone)
Growth in bacteria
  Bacterial resistance: Ampicillin, 100 μg/mL
  Growth temperature: 37°C
  Growth strain: DH5alpha
  Copy number: High Copy
Terms and licenses: Academic/Nonprofit Terms; Industry Terms: Not Available to Industry
How to cite: pEG BacMam C term 3C eGFP StrepII was a gift from Eric Gouaux (Addgene plasmid # 160686 ; http://n2t.net/addgene:160686 ; RRID:Addgene_160686)
