[The description below was written by a language model from this plasmid's Addgene catalogue record and pLannotate feature annotations shown in this document.]
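Description:
pEG BacMam C term 3C eGFP StrepII is an empty mammalian expression backbone of the BacMam type, meaning it serves both as a plasmid for direct transfection of mammalian cells and as a donor for generating recombinant baculovirus that delivers the expression cassette into mammalian cells. It is maintained in E. coli as a high-copy plasmid through a ColE1/pUC-type origin with ampicillin selection, and it also carries an f1 origin. A gentamicin resistance gene driven by the Pc promoter lies between the Tn7R and Tn7L ends together with the expression cassette. This mini-Tn7 arrangement is the standard means of transposing a cassette into a baculovirus bacmid, with gentamicin marking the transposed segment. Baculoviral polyhedrin and p10 promoters and an HSV TK polyadenylation signal, typical of the dual-promoter transfer vectors from which such backbones derive, are also annotated within this region.

The mammalian cassette consists of the CMV enhancer and promoter (which span the numbering origin of the circular sequence), a chimeric β-globin/immunoglobulin intron, a gap where a target gene would presumably be cloned, and then the C-terminal fusion module. The catalogue lists that module as a 3C protease cleavage site, eGFP and a Strep-tag II. The feature table annotates the fluorescent protein as the monomeric A206K form of EGFP and does not separately annotate the 3C site. A WPRE and an SV40 polyadenylation signal follow to enhance transcript processing and expression.

The GFP fusion lets expression and behaviour of a target protein be followed by fluorescence in screening assays. The Strep-tag supports affinity purification, and 3C cleavage allows the tags to be removed. According to the record, the vector is optimised for screening, efficient baculovirus production and robust target expression, and the associated work concerns membrane proteins for structural studies.
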