Features (pLannotate 1.2.2; 22 found; start..end, strand, type, name):
      2..201     +  promoter       CMV promoter: human cytomegalovirus (CMV) immediate early promoter
    340..472     +  intron         chimeric intron: chimera between introns from human β-globin and immunoglobulin heavy chain genes
    619..1334    +  CDS            mEGFP (fragment): enhanced GFP with monomerizing A206K mutation (Zacharias et al., 2002) mammalian codon-optimized
   1349..1371    +  CDS            Strep-Tag II (fragment): peptide that binds Strep-Tactin®, an engineered form of streptavidin
   1402..1990    +  misc_feature   WPRE: woodchuck hepatitis virus posttranscriptional regulatory element
   2017..2100    +  CDS            large T antigen (fragment): large T antigen from SV40 (simian virus 40)
   2123..2257    +  polyA_signal   SV40 poly(A) signal: SV40 polyadenylation signal
   2286..2451    -  mobile_element Tn7L: mini-Tn7 element (left end of the Tn7 transposon) Tn7
   2614..2630    +  CDS            lacZα (fragment): LacZα fragment of β-galactosidase; lacZ fragment
   2635..3089    +  rep_origin     f1 ori (sequence partly withheld): f1 bacteriophage origin of replication; arrow indicates direction of (+) strand synthesis
   3115..3219    +  promoter       AmpR promoter: bla
   3220..4080    +  CDS            AmpR: β-lactamase; bla; confers resistance to ampicillin, carbenicillin, and related antibiotics
   4251..4839    +  rep_origin     ori: high-copy-number ColE1/pMB1/pBR322/pUC origin of replication
   5025..5076    -  misc_feature   bom (fragment): basis of mobility region from pBR322
   5144..5368    -  mobile_element Tn7R: mini-Tn7 element (right end of the Tn7 transposon) Tn7
   5435..5968    -  CDS            GmR: gentamycin acetyltransferase; aacC1; confers resistance to gentamycin
   6157..6185    -  promoter       Pc promoter: intI1 (promoter lies within the coding sequence); class 1 integron promoter
   6163..6510    -  CDS            YPR2_ECOLX (fragment): Protein predicted: Swiss-Prot protein existence level 4. From Escherichia coli.
   6702..6750    -  polyA_signal   HSV TK poly(A) signal: herpes simplex virus thymidine kinase polyadenylation signal (Cole and Stacy, 1985)
   6886..6995    -  promoter       p10 promoter: baculovirus promoter for expression in insect cells
   7040..7131    +  promoter       polyhedrin promoter: polh from Autographa californica; promoter for the baculovirus polyhedrin gene
   7313..7690    +  enhancer       CMV enhancer: human cytomegalovirus immediate early enhancer
>Addgene plasmid #160686 | pEG BacMam C term 3C eGFP StrepII | addgene full sequence | sequence record 319258 | Addgene NGS Result
GTGATGCGGTTTTGGCAGTACACCAATGGGCGTGGATAGCGGTTTGACTCACGGGGATTTCCAAGTCTCC
ACCCCATTGACGTCAATGGGAGTTTGTTTTGGCACCAAAATCAACGGGACTTTCCAAAATGTCGTAATAA
CCCCGCCCCGTTGACGCAAATGGGCGGTAGGCGTGTACGGTGGGAGGTCTATATAAGCAGAGCTCGTTTA
GTGAACCGTCAGATCACTAGAAGCTTTATTGCGGTAGTTTATCACAGTTAAATTGCTAACGCAGTCAGTG
CTTCTGACACAACAGTCTCGAACTTAAGCTGCAGAAGTTGGTCGTGAGGCACTGGGCAGGTAAGTATCAA
GGTTACAAGACAGGTTTAAGGAGACCAATAGAAACTGGGCTTGTCGAGACAGAGAAGACTCTTGCGTTTC
TGATAGGCACCTATTGGTCTTACTGACATCCACTTTGCCTTTCTCTCCACAGGTGTCCACTCCCAGTTCA
ATTACAGCTCTTAAGGGATCCCGGTCCGAAGCGCGCGGAATTCAAAGGCCTACGTCGACGAGCTCACTAG
TCGCGGCCGCTTTCGAATCTAGACTGGAAGTTCTGTTCCAGGGTCCTGCAGCCGCCGCGGTGAGCAAGGG
CGAGGAGCTGTTCACCGGGGTGGTGCCCATCCTGGTCGAGCTGGACGGCGACGTAAACGGCCACAAGTTC
AGCGTGTCCGGCGAGGGCGAGGGCGATGCCACCTACGGCAAGCTGACCCTGAAGTTCATCTGCACCACCG
GCAAGCTGCCCGTGCCCTGGCCCACCCTCGTGACCACCCTGACCTACGGCGTGCAGTGCTTCAGCCGCTA
CCCCGACCACATGAAGCAGCACGACTTCTTCAAGTCCGCCATGCCCGAAGGCTACGTCCAGGAGCGCACC
ATCTTCTTCAAGGACGACGGCAACTACAAGACCCGCGCCGAGGTGAAGTTCGAGGGCGACACCCTGGTGA
ACCGCATCGAGCTGAAGGGCATCGACTTCAAGGAGGACGGCAACATCCTGGGGCACAAGCTGGAGTACAA
CTACAACAGCCACAACGTCTATATCATGGCCGACAAGCAGAAGAACGGCATCAAGGTGAACTTCAAGATC
CGCCACAACATCGAGGACGGCAGCGTGCAGCTCGCCGACCACTACCAGCAGAACACCCCCATCGGCGACG
GCCCCGTGCTGCTGCCCGACAACCACTACCTGAGCACCCAGTCCAAGCTGAGCAAAGACCCCAACGAGAA
GCGCGATCACATGGTCCTGCTGGAGTTCGTGACCGCCGCCGGGATCACTCTCGGCATGGACGAGCTGTAC
AAGTCCGGAGGTTCAGGATGGAGCCACCCGCAGTTCGAAAAATGACTAGAGCCTGCAGTCTCGACAAGCT
TAATCAACCTCTGGATTACAAAATTTGTGAAAGATTGACTGGTATTCTTAACTATGTTGCTCCTTTTACG
CTATGTGGATACGCTGCTTTAATGCCTTTGTATCATGCTATTGCTTCCCGTATGGCTTTCATTTTCTCCT
CCTTGTATAAATCCTGGTTGCTGTCTCTTTATGAGGAGTTGTGGCCCGTTGTCAGGCAACGTGGCGTGGT
GTGCACTGTGTTTGCTGACGCAACCCCCACTGGTTGGGGCATTGCCACCACCTGTCAGCTCCTTTCCGGG
ACTTTCGCTTTCCCCCTCCCTATTGCCACGGCGGAACTCATCGCCGCCTGCCTTGCCCGCTGCTGGACAG
GGGCTCGGCTGTTGGGCACTGACAATTCCGTGGTGTTGTCGGGGAAGCTGACGTCCTTTCCATGGCTGCT
CGCCTGTGTTGCCACCTGGATTCTGCGCGGGACGTCCTTCTGCTACGTCCCTTCGGCCCTCAATCCAGCG
GACCTTCCTTCCCGCGGCCTGCTGCCGGCTCTGCGGCCTCTTCCGCGTCTTCGCCTTCGCCCTCAGACGA
GTCGGATCTCCCTTTGGGCCGCCTCCCCGCCTGAAGCTTGTCGAGAAGTACTAGAGGATCATAATCAGCC
ATACCACATTTGTAGAGGTTTTACTTGCTTTAAAAAACCTCCCACACCTCCCCCTGAACCTGAAACATAA
AATGAATGCAATTGTTGTTGTTAACTTGTTTATTGCAGCTTATAATGGTTACAAATAAAGCAATAGCATC
ACAAATTTCACAAATAAAGCATTTTTTTCACTGCATTCTAGTTGTGGTTTGTCCAAACTCATCAATGTAT
CTTATCATGTCTGGATCTGATCACTGCTTGAGCCTAGGAGATCCGAACCAGATAAGTGAAATCTAGTTCC
AAACTATTTTGTCATTTTTAATTTTCGTATTAGCTTACGACGCTACACCCAGTTCCCATCTATTTTGTCA
CTCTTCCCTAAATAATCCTTAAAAACTCCATTTCCACCCCTCCCAGTTCCCAACTATTTTGTCCGCCCAC
AGCGGGGCATTTTTCTTCCTGTTATGTTTTTAATCAAACATCCTGCCAACTCCATGTGACAAACCGTCAT
CTTCGGCTACTTTTTCTCTGTCACAGAATGAAAATTTTTCTGTCATCTCTTCGTTATTAATGTTTGTAAT
TGACTGAATATCAACGCTTATTTGCAGCCTGAATGGCGAATGGG
[124 nt withheld, positions 2635-2758]
C
[91 nt withheld, positions 2760-2850]
A
[49 nt withheld, positions 2852-2900]
CCTTTGACGTTGGAGTCCACGTTCTT
[37 nt withheld, positions 2927-2963]
ACCCTATCTCGGTCTATTCTTTTGATTTATAAGGGATTTTGCCGATTTCGGCCTATTGGTTAAAAAATGA
GCTGATTTAACAAAAATTTAACGCGAATTTTAACAAAATATTAACGCTTACAATTTAGGTGGCACTTTTC
GGGGAAATGTGCGCGGAACCCCTATTTGTTTATTTTTCTAAATACATTCAAATATGTATCCGCTCATGAG
ACAATAACCCTGATAAATGCTTCAATAATATTGAAAAAGGAAGAGTATGAGTATTCAACATTTCCGTGTC
GCCCTTATTCCCTTTTTTGCGGCATTTTGCCTTCCTGTTTTTGCTCACCCAGAAACGCTGGTGAAAGTAA
AAGATGCTGAAGATCAGTTGGGTGCACGAGTGGGTTACATCGAACTGGATCTCAACAGCGGTAAGATCCT
TGAGAGTTTTCGCCCCGAAGAACGTTTTCCAATGATGAGCACTTTTAAAGTTCTGCTATGTGGCGCGGTA
TTATCCCGTATTGACGCCGGGCAAGAGCAACTCGGTCGCCGCATACACTATTCTCAGAATGACTTGGTTG
AGTACTCACCAGTCACAGAAAAGCATCTTACGGATGGCATGACAGTAAGAGAATTATGCAGTGCTGCCAT
AACCATGAGTGATAACACTGCGGCCAACTTACTTCTGACAACGATCGGAGGACCGAAGGAGCTAACCGCT
TTTTTGCACAACATGGGGGATCATGTAACTCGCCTTGATCGTTGGGAACCGGAGCTGAATGAAGCCATAC
CAAACGACGAGCGTGACACCACGATGCCTGTAGCAATGGCAACAACGTTGCGCAAACTATTAACTGGCGA
ACTACTTACTCTAGCTTCCCGGCAACAATTAATAGACTGGATGGAGGCGGATAAAGTTGCAGGACCACTT
CTGCGCTCGGCCCTTCCGGCTGGCTGGTTTATTGCTGATAAATCTGGAGCCGGTGAGCGTGGGTCTCGCG
GTATCATTGCAGCACTGGGGCCAGATGGTAAGCCCTCCCGTATCGTAGTTATCTACACGACGGGGAGTCA
GGCAACTATGGATGAACGAAATAGACAGATCGCTGAGATAGGTGCCTCACTGATTAAGCATTGGTAACTG
TCAGACCAAGTTTACTCATATATACTTTAGATTGATTTAAAACTTCATTTTTAATTTAAAAGGATCTAGG
TGAAGATCCTTTTTGATAATCTCATGACCAAAATCCCTTAACATGAGTTTTCGTTCCACTGAGCGTCAGA
CCCCGTAGAAAAGATCAAAGGATCTTCTTGAGATCCTTTTTTTCTGCGCGTAATCTGCTGCTTGCAAACA
AAAAAACCACCGCTACCAGCGGTGGTTTGTTTGCCGGATCAAGAGCTACCAACTCTTTTTCCGAAGGTAA
CTGGCTTCAGCAGAGCGCAGATACCAAATACTGTTCTTCTAGTGTAGCCGTAGTTAGGCCACCACTTCAA
GAACTCTGTAGCACCGCCTACATACCTCGCTCTGCTAATCCTGTTACCAGTGGCTGCTGCCAGTGGCGAT
AAGTCGTGTCTTACCGGGTTGGACTCAAGACGATAGTTACCGGATAAGGCGCAGCGGTCGGGCTGAACGG
GGGGTTCGTGCACACAGCCCAGCTTGGAGCGAACGACCTACACCGAACTGAGATACCTACAGCGTGAGCT
ATGAGAAAGCGCCACGCTTCCCGAAGGGAGAAAGGCGGACAGGTATCCGGTAAGCGGCAGGGTCGGAACA
GGAGAGCGCACGAGGGAGCTTCCAGGGGGAAACGCCTGGTATCTTTATAGTCCTGTCGGGTTTCGCCACC
TCTGACTTGAGCGTCGATTTTTGTGATGCTCGTCAGGGGGGCGGAGCCTATGGAAAAACGCCAGCAACGC
GGCCTTTTTACGGTTCCTGGCCTTTTGCTGGCCTTTTGCTCACATGTTCTTTCCTGCGTTATCCCCTGAT
TCTGTGGATAACCGTATTACCGCCTTTGAGTGAGCTGATACCGCTCGCCGCAGCCGAACGACCGAGCGCA
GCGAGTCAGTGAGCGAGGAAGCGGAAGAGCGCCTGATGCGGTATTTTCTCCTTACGCATCTGTGCGGTAT
TTCACACCGCATAGACCAGCCGCGTAACCTGGCAAAATCGGTTACGGTTGAGTAATAAATGGATGCCCTG
CGTAAGCGGGTGTGGGCGGACAATAAAGTCTTAAACTGAACAAAATAGATCTAAACTATGACAATAAAGT
CTTAAACTAGACAGAATAGTTGTAAACTGAAATCAGTCCAGTTATGCTGTGAAAAAGCATACTGGACTTT
TGTTATGGCTAAAGCAAACTCTTCATTTTCTGAAGTGCAAATTGCCCGTCGTATTAAAGAGGGGCGTGGC
CAAGGGCATGGTAAAGACTATATTCGCGGCGTTGTGACAATTTACCGAACAACTCCGCGGCCGGGAAGCC
GATCTCGGCTTGAACGAATTGTTAGGTGGCGGTACTTGGGTCGATATCAAAGTGCATCACTTCTTCCCGT
ATGCCCAACTTTGTATAGAGAGCCACTGCGGGATCGTCACCGTAATCTGCTTGCACGTAGATCACATAAG
CACCAAGCGCGTTGGCCTCATGCTTGAGGAGATTGATGAGCGCGGTGGCAATGCCCTGCCTCCGGTGCTC
GCCGGAGACTGCGAGATCATAGATATAGATCTCACTACGCGGCTGCTCAAACTTGGGCAGAACGTAAGCC
GCGAGAGCGCCAACAACCGCTTCTTGGTCGAAGGCAGCAAGCGCGATGAATGTCTTACTACGGAGCAAGT
TCCCGAGGTAATCGGAGTCCGGCTGATGTTGGGAGTAGGTGGCTACGTCTCCGAACTCACGACCGAAAAG
ATCAAGAGCAGCCCGCATGGATTTGACTTGGTCAGGGCCGAGCCTACATGTGCGAATGATGCCCATACTT
GAGCCACCTAACTTTGTTTTAGGGCGACTGCCCTGCTGCGTAACATCGTTGCTGCTGCGTAACATCGTTG
CTGCTCCATAACATCAAACATCGACCCACGGCGTAACGCGCTTGCTGCTTGGATGCCCGAGGCATAGACT
GTACAAAAAAACAGTCATAACAAGCCATGAAAACCGCCACTGCGCCGTTACCACCGCTGCGTTCGGTCAA
GGTTCTGGACCAGTTGCGTGATCGCATACGCTACTTGCATTACAGTTTACGAACCGAACAGGCTTATGTC
AACTGGGTTCGTGCCTTCATCCGTTTCCACGGTGTGCGTCACCCGGCAACCTTGGGCAGCAGCGAAGTCG
AGGCATTTCTGTCCTGGCTGGCGAACGAGCGCAAGGTTTCGGTCTCCACGCATCGTCAGGCATTGGCGGC
CTTGCTGTTCTTCTACGGCAAGGTGCTGTGCACGGATCTGCCCTTGCTTCAGGAGATCGGTAGACCTCGG
CCGTCGCGGCGCTTGCCGGTGGTGCTGACCCCGGATGAAGTGGTTCGCATCCTCGGTTTTCTGGAAGGCG
AGCATCGTTTGTTCGCCCAGGACTCTAGCTATAGTTCTAGTGGTTGGCTACAGCTTTGTTTAAACAAAGC
TGGCTATGGCAGGGCTTGCCGCCCCGACGTTGGCTGCGAGCCCTGGGCCTTCACCCGAACTTGGGGGTTG
GGGTGGGGAAAAGGAAGAAACGCGGGCGTATTGGTCCCAATGGGGTCTCGGTGGGGTATCGACAGAGTGC
CAGCCCTGGGACCGAACCCCGCGTTTATGAACAAACGACCCAACACCCGTGCGTTTTATTCTGTCTTTTT
ATTGCCGTCATAGCGCGGGTTCCTTCCGGTATTGTCTCCTTCCGTGTTTCAGTTAGCCTCCCCCATCTCC
CGGTACCGCATGCTATGCATCAGCTGCTAGCACCATGGCTCGAGATCCCGGGTGATCAAGTCTTCGTCGA
GTGATTGTAAATAAAATGTAATTTACAGTATAGTATTTTAATTAATATACAAATGATTTGATAATAATTC
TTATTTAACTATAATATATTGTGTTGGGTTGAATTAAAGGTCCGTATACTAGTATCGATTCGCGACCTAC
TCCGGAATATTAATAGATCATGGAGATAATTAAAATGATAACCATCTCGCAAATAAATAAGTATTTTACT
GTTTTCGTAACAGTTTTGTAATAAAAAAACCTATAAATATTCCGGATTATTCATACCGTCCCACCATCGG
GCGCGGATCCTCAATATTGGCCATTAGCCATATTATTCATTGGTTATATAGCATAAATCAATATTGGCTA
TTGGCCATTGCATACGTTGTATCTATATCATAATATGTACATTTATATTGGCTCATGTCCAATATGACCG
CCATGTTGGCATTGATTATTGACTAGTTATTAATAGTAATCAATTACGGGGTCATTAGTTCATAGCCCAT
ATATGGAGTTCCGCGTTACATAACTTACGGTAAATGGCCCGCCTGGCTGACCGCCCAACGACCCCCGCCC
ATTGACGTCAATAATGACGTATGTTCCCATAGTAACGCCAATAGGGACTTTCCATTGACGTCAATGGGTG
GAGTATTTACGGTAAACTGCCCACTTGGCAGTACATCAAGTGTATCATATGCCAAGTCCGCCCCCTATTG
ACGTCAATGACGGTAAATGGCCCGCCTGGCATTATGCCCAGTACATGACCTTACGGGACTTTCCTACTTG
GCAGTACATCTACGTATTAGTCATCGCTATTACCATG
